>Addgene plasmid #22605 | Flag-HA-USP45 | addgene full sequence | sequence record 313931 | Addgene NGS Result
GACATTGATTATTGACTAGTTATTAATAGTAATCAATTACGGGGTCATTAGTTCATAGCCCATATATGGA
GTTCCGCGTTACATAACTTACGGTAAATGGCCCGCCTGGCTGACCGCCCAACGACCCCCGCCCATTGACG
TCAATAATGACGTATGTTCCCATAGTAACGCCAATAGGGACTTTCCATTGACGTCAATGGGTGGAGTATT
TACGGTAAACTGCCCACTTGGCAGTACATCAAGTGTATCATATGCCAAGTACGCCCCCTATTGACGTCAA
TGACGGTAAATGGCCCGCCTGGCATTATGCCCAGTACATGACCTTATGGGACTTTCCTACTTGGCAGTAC
ATCTACGTATTAGTCATCGCTATTACCATGGTGATGCGGTTTTGGCAGTACATCAATGGGCGTGGATAGC
GGTTTGACTCACGGGGATTTCCAAGTCTCCACCCCATTGACGTCAATGGGAGTTTGTTTTGGCACCAAAA
TCAACGGGACTTTCCAAAATGTCGTAACAACTCCGCCCCATTGACGCAAATGGGCGGTAGGCGTGTACGG
TGGGAGGTCTATATAAGCAGAGCTCTCCCTATCAGTGATAGAGATCTCCCTATCAGTGATAGAGATCGTC
GACGAGCTCGTTTAGTGAACCGTCAGATCGCCTGGAGACGCCATCCACGCTGTTTTGACCTCCATAGAAG
ACACCGGGACCGATCCAGCCTCCGGGGATCTGCCACCATGGACTACAAGGATGACGATGACAAGCTCGAT
GGAGGATACCCATACGATGTTCCAGATTACGCTGCTCGAGGTTATCAAACAAGTTTGTACAAAAAAGTTG
GCGCGCCCACCATGCGGGTGAAAGATCCAACTAAAGCTTTACCTGAGAAAGCCAAAAGAAGTAAAAGGCC
TACTGTACCTCATGATGAAGACTCTTCAGATGATATTGCTGTAGGTTTAACTTGCCAACATGTAAGTCAT
GCTATCAGCGTGAATCATGTAAAGAGAGCAATAGCTGAGAATCTGTGGTCAGTTTGCTCAGAATGTTTAG
AAGAAAGAAGATTCTATGATGGGCAGCTAGTACTTACTTCTGATATTTGGTTGTGCCTCAAGTGTGGCTT
CCAGGGATGTGGTAAAAACTCAGAAAGCCAACATTCATTGAAGCACTTTAAGAGTTCCAGAACAGAGCCC
CATTGTATTATAATTAATCTGAGCACATGGATTATATGGTGTTATGAATGTGATGAAAAATTATCAACGC
ATTGTAATAAGAAGGTTTTGGCTCAGATAGTTGATTTTCTCCAGAAACATGCTTCTAAAACACAAACAAG
TGCATTTTCTAGAATCATGAAACTTTGTGAAGAAAAATGTGAAACAGATGAAATACAGAAGGGAGGAAAA
TGCAGAAATTTATCTGTAAGAGGAATTACAAATTTAGGAAATACTTGCTTTTTTAATGCAGTCATGCAGA
ACTTGGCACAGACTTATACTCTTACTGATCTGATGAATGAGATCAAAGAAAGTAGTACAAAACTCAAGAT
TTTTCCTTCCTCAGACTCTCAGCTGGACCCATTGGTGGTGGAACTTTCAAGGCCTGGACCACTGACCTCA
GCCTTGTTCCTGTTTCTTCACAGCATGAAGGAGACTGAAAAAGGACCACTTTCTCCTAAAGTTCTTTTTA
ATCAGCTTTGTCAGAAGCGGGTGCATCTACATTTAATATTAATTAATCCAACTTTCTTGTACAAAGTGGT
TCGATAACGAATTCTACCGGGTAGGGGAGGCGCTTTTCCCAAGGCAGTCTGGAGCATGCGCTTTAGCAGC
CCCGCTGGGCACTTGGCGCTACACAAGTGGCCTCTGGCCTCGCACACATTCCACATCCACCGGTAGGCGC
CAACCGGCTCCGTTCTTTGGTGGCCCCTTCGCGCCACCTTCTACTCCTCCCCTAGTCAGGAAGTTCCCCC
CCGCCCCGCAGCTCGCGTCGTGCAGGACGTGACAAATGGAAGTAGCACGTCTCACTAGTCTCGTGCAGAT
GGACAGCACCGCTGAGCAATGGAAGCGGGTAGGCCTTTGGGGCAGCGGCCAATAGCAGCTTTGCTCCTTC
GCTTTCTGGGCTCAGAGGCTGGGAAGGGGTGGGTCCGGGGGCGGGCTCAGGGGCGGGCTCAGGGGCGGGG
CGGGCGCCCGAAGGTCCTCCGGAGGCCCGGCATTCTGCACGCTTCAAAAGCGCACGTCTGCCGCGCTGTT
CTCCTCTTCCTCATCTCCGGGCCTTTCGACCTGCAGCCCAAGCTTACCATGACCGAGTACAAGCCCACGG
TGCGCCTCGCCACCCGCGACGACGTCCCCAGGGCCGTACGCACCCTCGCCGCCGCGTTCGCCGACTACCC
CGCCACGCGCCACACCGTCGATCCGGACCGCCACATCGAGCGGGTCACCGAGCTGCAAGAACTCTTCCTC
ACGCGCGTCGGGCTCGACATCGGCAAGGTGTGGGTCGCGGACGACGGCGCCGCGGTGGCGGTCTGGACCA
CGCCGGAGAGCGTCGAAGCGGGGGCGGTGTTCGCCGAGATCGGCCCGCGCATGGCCGAGTTGAGCGGTTC
CCGGCTGGCCGCGCAGCAACAGATGGAAGGCCTCCTGGCGCCGCACCGGCCCAAGGAGCCCGCGTGGTTC
CTGGCCACCGTCGGCGTCTCGCCCGACCACCAGGGCAAGGGTCTGGGCAGCGCCGTCGTGCTCCCCGGAG
TGGAGGCGGCCGAGCGCGCCGGGGTGCCCGCCTTCCTGGAGACCTCCGCGCCCCGCAACCTCCCCTTCTA
CGAGCGGCTCGGCTTCACCGTCACCGCCGACGTCGAGGTGCCCGAAGGACCGCGCACCTGGTGCATGACC
CGCAAGCCCGGTGCCTGACGCCCGCCCCACGACCCGCAGCGCCCGACCGAAAGGAGCGCACGACCCCATG
CATCGATAAAATAAAAGATTTTATTTAGTCTCCAGAAAAAGGGGGGAATGAAAGACCCCACCTGTAGGTT
TGGCAAGCTAGAGAACCATCAGATGTTTCCAGGGTGCCCCAAGGACCTGAAATGACCCTGTGCCTTATTT
GAACTAACCAATCAGTTCGCTTCTCGCTTCTGTTCGCGCGCTTCTGCTCCCCGAGCTCAATAAAAGAGCC
CACAACCCCTCACTCGGCGCGCCAGTCCTCCGATAGACTGCGTCGCCCGGGTACCCGTGTATCCAATAAA
CCCTCTTGCAGTTGCATCCGACTTGTGGTCTCGCTGTTCCTTGGGAGGGTCTCCTCTGAGTGATTGACTA
CCCGTCAGCGGGGGTCTTTCATGGGTAACAGTTTCTTGAAGTTGGAGAACAACATTCTGAGGGTAGGAGT
CGAATATTAAGTAATCCTGACTCAATTAGCCACTGTTTTGAATCCACATACTCCAATACTCCTGAAATAG
TTCATTATGGACAGCGCAGAAAGAGCTGGGGAGAATTGTGAAATTGTTATCCGCTCACAATTCCACACAA
CATACGAGCCGGAAGCATAAAGTGTAAAGCCTGGGGTGCCTAATGAGTGAGCTAACTCACATTAATTGCG
TTGCGCTCACTGCCCGCTTTCCAGTCGGGAAACCTGTCGTGCCAGCTGCATTAATGAATCGGCCAACGCG
CGGGGAGAGGCGGTTTGCGTATTGGGCGCTCTTCCGCTTCCTCGCTCACTGACTCGCTGCGCTCGGTCGT
TCGGCTGCGGCGAGCGGTATCAGCTCACTCAAAGGCGGTAATACGGTTATCCACAGAATCAGGGGATAAC
GCAGGAAAGAACATGTGAGCAAAAGGCCAGCAAAAGGCCAGGAACCGTAAAAAGGCCGCGTTGCTGGCGT
TTTTCCATAGGCTCCGCCCCCCTGACGAGCATCACAAAAATCGACGCTCAAGTCAGAGGTGGCGAAACCC
GACAGGACTATAAAGATACCAGGCGTTTCCCCCTGGAAGCTCCCTCGTGCGCTCTCCTGTTCCGACCCTG
CCGCTTACCGGATACCTGTCCGCCTTTCTCCCTTCGGGAAGCGTGGCGCTTTCTCATAGCTCACGCTGTA
GGTATCTCAGTTCGGTGTAGGTCGTTCGCTCCAAGCTGGGCTGTGTGCACGAACCCCCCGTTCAGCCCGA
CCGCTGCGCCTTATCCGGTAACTATCGTCTTGAGTCCAACCCGGTAAGACACGACTTATCGCCACTGGCA
GCAGCCACTGGTAACAGGATTAGCAGAGCGAGGTATGTAGGCGGTGCTACAGAGTTCTTGAAGTGGTGGC
CTAACTACGGCTACACTAGAAGAACAGTATTTGGTATCTGCGCTCTGCTGAAGCCAGTTACCTTCGGAAA
AAGAGTTGGTAGCTCTTGATCCGGCAAACAAACCACCGCTGGTAGCGGTGGTTTTTTTGTTTGCAAGCAG
CAGATTACGCGCAGAAAAAAAGGATCTCAAGAAGATCCTTTGATCTTTTCTACGGGGTCTGACGCTCAGT
GGAACGAAAACTCACGTTAAGGGATTTTGGTCATGAGATTATCAAAAAGGATCTTCACCTAGATCCTTTT
AAATTAAAAATGAAGTTTTAAATCAATCTAAAGTATATATGAGTAAACTTGGTCTGACAGTTACCAATGC
TTAATCAGTGAGGCACCTATCTCAGCGATCTGTCTATTTCGTTCATCCATAGTTGCCTGACTCCCCGTCG
TGTAGATAACTACGATACGGGAGGGCTTACCATCTGGCCCCAGTGCTGCAATGATACCGCGAGACCCACG
CTCACCGGCTCCAGATTTATCAGCAATAAACCAGCCAGCCGGAAGGGCCGAGCGCAGAAGTGGTCCTGCA
ACTTTATCCGCCTCCATCCAGTCTATTAATTGTTGCCGGGAAGCTAGAGTAAGTAGTTCGCCAGTTAATA
GTTTGCGCAACGTTGTTGCCATTGCTACAGGCATCGTGGTGTCACGCTCGTCGTTTGGTATGGCTTCATT
CAGCTCCGGTTCCCAACGATCAAGGCGAGTTACATGATCCCCCATGTTGTGCAAAAAAGCGGTTAGCTCC
TTCGGTCCTCCGATCGTTGTCAGAAGTAAGTTGGCCGCAGTGTTATCACTCATGGTTATGGCAGCACTGC
ATAATTCTCTTACTGTCATGCCATCCGTAAGATGCTTTTCTGTGACTGGTGAGTACTCAACCAAGTCATT
CTGAGAATAGTGTATGCGGCGACCGAGTTGCTCTTGCCCGGCGTCAATACGGGATAATACCGCGCCACAT
AGCAGAACTTTAAAAGTGCTCATCATTGGAAAACGTTCTTCGGGGCGAAAACTCTCAAGGATCTTACCGC
TGTTGAGATCCAGTTCGATGTAACCCACTCGTGCACCCAACTGATCTTCAGCATCTTTTACTTTCACCAG
CGTTTCTGGGTGAGCAAAAACAGGAAGGCAAAATGCCGCAAAAAAGGGAATAAGGGCGACACGGAAATGT
TGAATACTCATACTCTTCCTTTTTCAATATTATTGAAGCATTTATCAGGGTTATTGTCTCATGAGCGGAT
ACATATTTGAATGTATTTAGAAAAATAAACAAATAGGGGTTCCGCGCACATTTCCCCGAAAAGTGCCACC
TGACGTCTAAGAAACCATTATTATCATGACATTAACCTATAAAAATAGGCGTATCACGAGGCCCTTTCGT
CTCGCGCGTTTCGGTGATGACGGTGAAAACCTCTGACACATGCAGCTCCCGGAGACGGTCACAGCTTGTC
TGTAAGCGGATGCCGGGAGCAGACAAGCCCGTCAGGGCGCGTCAGCGGGTGTTGGCGGGTGTCGGGGCTG
GCTTAACTATGCGGCATCAGAGCAGATTGTACTGAGAGTGCACCATATGCGGTGTGAAATACCGCACAGA
TGCGTAAGGAGAAAATACCGCATCAGGCGCCATTCGCCATTCAGGCTGCGCAACTGTTGGGAAGGGCGAT
CGGTGCGGGCCTCTTCGCTATTACGCCAGCTGGCGAAAGGGGGATGTGCTGCAAGGCGATTAAGTTGGGT
AACGCCAGGGTTTTCCCAGTCACGACGTTGTAAAACGACGGCGCAAGGAATGGTGCATGCAAGGAGATGG
CGCCCAACAGTCCCCCGGCCACGGGGCCTGCCACCATACCCACGCCGAAACAAGCGCTCATGAGCCCGAA
GTGGCGAGCCCGATCTTCCCCATCGGTGATGTCGGCGATATAGGCGCCAGCAACCGCACCTGTGGCGCCG
GTGATGCCGGCCACGATGCGTCCGGCGTAGAGGCGATTAGTCCAATTTGTTAAAGACAGGATATCAGTGG
TCCAGGCTCTAGTTTTGACTCAACAATATCACCAGCTGAAGCCTATAGAGTACGAGCCATAGATAAAATA
AAAGATTTTATTTAGTCTCCAGAAAAAGGGGGGAATGAAAGACCCCACCTGTAGGTTTGGCAAGCTAGCT
TAAGTAACGCCATTTTGCAAGGCATGGAAAATACATAACTGAGAATAGAGAAGTTCAGATCAAGGTTAGG
AACAGAGAGACAGCAGAATATGGGCCAAACAGGATATCTGTGGTAAGCAGTTCCTGCCCCGGCTCAGGGC
CAAGAACAGATGGTCCCCAGATGCGGTCCCGCCCTCAGCAGTTTCTAGAGAACCATCAGATGTTTCCAGG
GTGCCCCAAGGACCTGAAATGACCCTGTGCCTTATTTGAACTAACCAATCAGTTCGCTTCTCGCTTCTGT
TCGCGCGCTTCTGCTCCCCGAGCTCAATAAAAGAGCCCACAACCCCTCACTCGGCGCGCCAGTCCTCCGA
TAGACTGCGTCGCCCGGGTACCCGTATTCCCAATAAAGCCTCTTGCTGTTTGCATCCGAATCGTGGACTC
GCTGATCCTTGGGAGGGTCTCCTCAGATTGATTGACTGCCCACCTCGGGGGTCTTTCATTTGGAGGTTCC
ACCGAGATTTGGAGACCCCTGCCCAGGGACCACCGACCCCCCCGCCGGGAGGTAAGCTGGCCAGCGGTCG
TTTCGTGTCTGTCTCTGTCTTTGTGCGTGTTTGTGCCGGCATCTAATGTTTGCGCCTGCGTCTGTACTAG
TTAGCTAACTAGCTCTGTATCTGGCGGACCCGTGGTGGAACTGACGAGTTCTGAACACCCGGCCGCAACC
CTGGGAGACGTCCCAGGGACTTTGGGGGCCGTTTTTGTGGCCCGACCTGAGGAAGGGAGTCGATGTGGAA
TCCGACCCCGTCAGGATATGTGGTTCTGGTAGGAGACGAGAACCTAAAACAGTTCCCGCCTCCGTCTGAA
TTTTTGCTTTCGGTTTGGAACCGAAGCCGCGCGTCTTGTCTGCTGCAGCGCTGCAGCATCGTTCTGTGTT
GTCTCTGTCTGACTGTGTTTCTGTATTTGTCTGAAAATTAGGGCCAGACTGTTACCACTCCCTTAAGTTT
GACCTTAGGTCACTGGAAAGATGTCGAGCGGATCGCTCACAACCAGTCGGTAGATGTCAAGAAGAGACGT
TGGGTTACCTTCTGCTCTGCAGAATGGCCAACCTTTAACGTCGGATGGCCGCGAGACGGCACCTTTAACC
GAGACCTCATCACCCAGGTTAAGATCAAGGTCTTTTCACCTGGCCCGCATGGACACCCAGACCAGGTCCC
CTACATCGTGACCTGGGAAGCCTTGGCTTTTGACCCCCCTCCCTGGGTCAAGCCCTTTGTACACCCTAAG
CCTCCGCCTCCTCTTCCTCCATCCGCCCCGTCTCTCCCCCTTGAACCTCCTCGTTCGACCCCGCCTCGAT
CCTCCCTTTATCCAGCCCTCACTCCTTCTCTAGGCGCCGGAATTAGATCCTT
Features (pLannotate 1.2.2; 29 found; start..end, strand, type, name):
      1..380     +  enhancer       CMV enhancer: human cytomegalovirus immediate early enhancer
    381..584     +  promoter       CMV promoter: human cytomegalovirus (CMV) immediate early promoter
    586..605     +  promoter       PLtetO-1 promoter (fragment): modified phage lambda PL promoter with tet operator sites (Lutz and Bujard, 1997)
    607..626     +  promoter       PLtetO-1 promoter (fragment): modified phage lambda PL promoter with tet operator sites (Lutz and Bujard, 1997)
    634..667     +  promoter       TRE3GV promoter (fragment): 3rd-generation Tet-responsive promoter that can be activated by binding of Tet-On® 3G, optimized for retroviral and lentiviral vectors
    744..764     +  CDS            FLAG (fragment): FLAG® epitope tag, followed by an enterokinase cleavage site
    777..803     +  CDS            3xHA (fragment): three tandem HA epitope tags
    820..837     +  protein_bind   attB1 (fragment): mutant version of attB; core recombination site for the Gateway® BP reaction BP Clonase™
    852..1697    +  CDS            USP45 (fragment): UBP45_HUMAN - Experimental evidence at protein level: Swiss-Prot protein existence level 1. Catalyzes the deubiquitination of SPDL1 (PubMed:30258100). Plays a role in the repair of UV-induced DNA damage via deubiquitination of ERCC1, promoting its recruitment to DNA damage sites (PubMed:25538220). May be involved in the maintenance of photoreceptor function (PubMed:30573563). May play a role in normal retinal development (By similarity). Plays a role in cell migration (PubMed:30258100). From Homo sapiens (Human).
   1732..1749    -  protein_bind   attB2 (fragment): mutant version of attB; core recombination site for the Gateway® BP reaction BP Clonase™
   1769..2268    +  promoter       PGK promoter: mouse phosphoglycerate kinase 1 promoter
   2289..2888    +  CDS            PuroR: puromycin N-acetyltransferase; pac from Streptomyces alboniger; confers resistance to puromycin
   2987..3021    +  LTR            3' LTR (ΔU3) (fragment): self-inactivating 3' long terminal repeat (LTR) from Moloney murine leukemia virus
   3018..3312    +  LTR            3' LTR (ΔU3) (fragment): self-inactivating 3' long terminal repeat (LTR) from Moloney murine leukemia virus
   3474..3490    -  protein_bind   lac operator: The lac repressor binds to the lac operator to inhibit transcription in E. coli. This inhibition can be relieved by adding lactose or isopropyl-β-D-thiogalactopyranoside (IPTG). lac repressor encoded by lacI
   3498..3528    -  promoter       lac promoter: promoter for the E. coli lac operon
   3543..3564    -  protein_bind   CAP binding site: CAP binding activates transcription in the presence of cAMP. E. coli catabolite activator protein
   3577..3669    -  CDS            lacI (fragment): lac repressor; lacI; The lac repressor binds to the lac operator to inhibit transcription in E. coli. This inhibition can be relieved by adding lactose or isopropyl-β-D-thiogalactopyranoside (IPTG).
   3852..4440    -  rep_origin     ori: high-copy-number ColE1/pMB1/pBR322/pUC origin of replication
   4611..5471    -  CDS            AmpR: β-lactamase; bla; confers resistance to ampicillin, carbenicillin, and related antibiotics
   5472..5576    -  promoter       AmpR promoter: bla
   5671..5706    +  CDS            rop (fragment): Rop protein, which maintains plasmids at low copy number; rop
   5808..5907    +  misc_feature   bom (fragment): basis of mobility region from pBR322
   5913..6062    -  CDS            lacZα (fragment): LacZα fragment of β-galactosidase; lacZ fragment
   6062..6263    -  CDS            TcR (fragment): tetracycline efflux protein; tet; confers resistance to tetracycline
   6264..6362    +  CDS            env (fragment): murine leukemia virus gPr80 envelope polyprotein precursor; env; proteolytically cleaved into gp70SU and p15TM subunits
   6404..6920    +  LTR            5' LTR: 5' long terminal repeat from murine embryonic stem cell virus
   6984..7325    +  misc_feature   MESV Ψ: packaging signal of murine embryonic stem cell virus
   7392..7808    +  CDS            gag (truncated): truncated Moloney murine leukemia virus (MMLV) gag gene lacking the start codon
