[The description below was written by a language model from this plasmid's Addgene catalogue record and pLannotate feature annotations shown in this document.]
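Description:
Flag-HA-USP45 is a gammaretroviral (MSCV/MoMLV-type) mammalian expression plasmid made by Gateway LR recombination of a human USP45 (ubiquitin specific peptidase 45) open reading frame into the destination vector pDEST_Tet_ON_CMV_N_FLAG_HA_PGK_puro. In bacteria it is maintained at high copy through a ColE1/pUC-type origin and selected with ampicillin via the β-lactamase gene. The short lac, rop, bom, TcR and lacZα fragments in the annotation appear to be backbone remnants rather than functional parts.

The retroviral unit consists of a murine embryonic stem cell virus 5′ LTR, the Ψ packaging signal with a truncated, start-codon-less gag segment that aids packaging, and a 3′ LTR annotated as a U3-deleted (self-inactivating) Moloney type. Between the LTRs, the CMV immediate-early enhancer and promoter are followed by two short tet operator matches. This fits the backbone's name and suggests tetracycline-regulated CMV expression, although the record does not describe the repressor or transactivator system required. The promoter drives an N-terminal FLAG and HA tandem tag fused across the attB1 scar to USP45, and attB2 closes the insert. A downstream mouse PGK promoter expresses puromycin N-acetyltransferase, so transduced or transfected cells can be selected with puromycin.

The feature table annotates only a roughly 850-nt fragment as USP45, flanked closely by the att sites. The cloned sequence may therefore be a short isoform or partial ORF rather than the full-length protein, and the record does not resolve this. The associated publication indicates the construct was made for a survey of human deubiquitinating enzyme interaction partners, where dual FLAG-HA tagging supports affinity purification of stably expressed bait proteins.
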