Addgene plasmid #22605: Flag-HA-USP45
Depositing lab: Wade Harper. Depositing organization: Harvard Medical School. Publication: Defining the human deubiquitinating enzyme interaction landscape. Sowa ME, Bennett EJ, Gygi SP, Harper JW. Cell. 2009 Jul 23. 138(2):389-403. 10.1016/j.cell.2009.04.042 PubMed 19615732.
Backbone
  Vector backbone: pDEST_Tet_ON_CMV_N_FLAG_HA_PGK_puro
  Backbone manufacturer: Harper_Lab
  Vector type: Mammalian Expression, Retroviral
  Selectable markers: Puromycin
Growth in bacteria
  Bacterial resistance: Ampicillin, 100 μg/mL
  Growth temperature: 37°C
  Growth strain: DH5alpha
  Copy number: High Copy
Gene/Insert
  Gene/Insert name: USP45 (alt names: ubiquitin specific peptidase 45; MGC14793)
  Species: H. sapiens (human)
  Mutation: None
  GenBank ID: NM_001080481
  Entrez Gene: USP45
  Tag / fusion protein: HA (N terminal on backbone); FLAG (N terminal on backbone)
  Cloning method: Gateway Cloning; 5′ cloning site GATEWAY_LR (unknown if destroyed); 3′ cloning site GATEWAY_LR (unknown if destroyed)
  Sequencing primers: 5′ CMV_forward
Terms and licenses: Academic/Nonprofit Terms; Industry Terms: Not Available to Industry
How to cite: Flag-HA-USP45 was a gift from Wade Harper (Addgene plasmid # 22605 ; http://n2t.net/addgene:22605 ; RRID:Addgene_22605)
